Addgene plasmid #229703: pLViN-iRFP670-α-cateninA+
Purpose: Lentiviral expression of iRFP670-alpha-cateninA+ in mammalian cells
Depositing lab: Alpha Yap. Depositing organization: University of Queensland. Publication: An E-cadherin-actin clutch translates the mechanical force of cortical flow for cell-cell contact to inhibit epithelial cell locomotion. Noordstra I, Hermoso MD, Schimmel L, Bonfim-Melo A, Currin-Ross D, Duong CN, Kalappurakkal JM, Morris RG, Vestweber D, Mayor S, Gordon E, Roca-Cusachs P, Yap AS. Dev Cell. 2023 Sep 25;58(18):1748-1763.e6. doi: 10.1016/j.devcel.2023.06.011. Epub 2023 Jul 21. PubMed 37480844.
Backbone
  Vector backbone: PLViN-iRFP670
  Backbone size w/o insert (bp): 8344
  Vector type: Mammalian Expression, Lentiviral
Growth in bacteria
  Bacterial resistance: Ampicillin, 100 μg/mL
  Growth temperature: 37°C
  Growth strain: NEB Stable
  Copy number: High Copy
Gene/Insert
  Gene/Insert name: CTNNA1 (alpha-catenin) Human (alt name: MDBS2; MDPT2; CAP102)
  Species: H. sapiens (human)
  Insert size (bp): 3654
  Mutation: amino acids 670-673, RAIM--> GSGS
  Entrez Gene: CTNNA1 (a.k.a. CAP102, MDBS2, MDPT2)
  Promoter: CMV promoter
  Tag / fusion protein: iRFP670 (N terminal on insert)
  Cloning method: Gibson Cloning
Terms and licenses: Academic/Nonprofit Terms; Industry Terms: Not Available to Industry
How to cite: pLViN-iRFP670-α-cateninA+ was a gift from Alpha Yap (Addgene plasmid # 229703 ; http://n2t.net/addgene:229703 ; RRID:Addgene_229703)
