[The description below was written by a language model from this plasmid's Addgene catalogue record and pLannotate feature annotations shown in this document.]
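Description:
pLViN-iRFP670-α-cateninA+ is an HIV-1-based lentiviral transfer plasmid for expressing a fluorescently tagged mutant of human α-catenin (CTNNA1) in mammalian cells. It is maintained in E. coli through a high-copy ColE1/pUC-type origin and an ampicillin resistance gene (β-lactamase); the record lists a recombination-tolerant strain for growth, as is usual for plasmids carrying repeated LTRs. The viral portion is flanked by two LTR elements, both annotated as truncated with adjacent nef-derived fragments. It contains the Ψ packaging signal with a partial gag sequence, the Rev response element for Rev-dependent nuclear export of the genomic RNA, and the cPPT/CTS, which aids transduction. Packaging functions are not annotated on this plasmid and would be supplied in trans.

The payload is a bicistronic cassette driven by the CMV enhancer/promoter. The first open reading frame encodes iRFP670, a biliverdin-dependent near-infrared fluorescent protein, fused to the N terminus of α-catenin. The stated insert size of about 3.65 kb corresponds to the fusion as a whole. The α-catenin carries the "A+" substitution, in which residues 670–673 (RAIM) are replaced by GSGS; the record does not describe the functional consequence of this change. Downstream, an EMCV IRES directs translation of the neo gene from the same transcript, so transduced cells can be selected with G418. A WPRE follows to enhance transcript stability and expression. The associated publication concerns an E-cadherin–actin clutch that transmits the force of cortical flow at cell–cell contacts, which is consistent with using this construct for stable expression and far-red imaging of the α-catenin mutant in epithelial cells.
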