Features (pLannotate 1.2.2; 27 found; start..end, strand, type, name):
    377..634     +  LTR            5' LTR (truncated): truncated 5' long terminal repeat (LTR) from HIV-1
    681..806     +  misc_feature   HIV-1 Ψ: packaging signal of human immunodeficiency virus type 1
    790..1128    +  CDS            HIV-1 gag (fragment): gag protein from human immunodeficiency virus 1; gag
   1303..1536    +  misc_feature   RRE: The Rev response element (RRE) of HIV-1 allows for Rev-dependent mRNA export from the nucleus to the cytoplasm.
   1913..2013    +  CDS            Rev (fragment): human immunodeficiency virus 1 (HIV-1) Rev protein; rev; enhances nuclear export of unspliced and incompletely spliced viral mRNAs
   2028..2143    +  misc_feature   cPPT/CTS: central polypurine tract and central termination sequence of HIV-1 (lacking the first T)
   2201..2504    +  enhancer       CMV enhancer: human cytomegalovirus immediate early enhancer
   2505..2708    +  promoter       CMV promoter: human cytomegalovirus (CMV) immediate early promoter
   2784..2812    +  misc_feature   MCS (fragment): pBluescript multiple cloning site
   2841..3770    +  CDS            iRFP670: iRFP670 is a basic (constitutively fluorescent) near ir fluorescent protein published in 2013, derived from Rhodopseudomonas palustris CGA009. It has low acid sensitivity. It requires the cofactor biliverdin for fluorescence.
   3772..3793    +  misc_feature   MCS (fragment): multiple cloning site
   3795..6512    +  CDS            CTNNA1: CTNA1_HUMAN - Experimental evidence at protein level: Swiss-Prot protein existence level 1. Associates with the cytoplasmic domain of a variety of cadherins. The association of catenins to cadherins produces a complex which is linked to the actin filament network, and which seems to be of primary importance for cadherins cell-adhesion properties. Can associate with both E- and N-cadherins. Originally believed to be a stable component of E-cadherin/catenin adhesion complexes and to mediate the linkage of cadherins to the actin cytoskeleton at adherens junctions. In contrast, cortical actin was
   6516..6534    +  misc_feature   MCS (fragment): multiple cloning site
   6585..7146    +  misc_feature   IRES: internal ribosome entry site (IRES) of the encephalomyocarditis virus (EMCV)
   7149..7940    +  CDS            neo: KKA2_KLEPN - Also known as kan, nptII. Experimental evidence at protein level: Swiss-Prot protein existence level 1. Resistance to kanamycin, neomycin, paromomycin, ribostamycin, butirosin and gentamicin B. From Klebsiella pneumoniae.
   7967..8555    +  misc_feature   WPRE: woodchuck hepatitis virus posttranscriptional regulatory element
   8572..9090    +  CDS            nef (fragment): NEF_HV1BR - Experimental evidence at protein level: Swiss-Prot protein existence level 1. Extracellular Nef protein targets CD4(+) T-lymphocytes for apoptosis by interacting with CXCR4 surface receptors (PubMed:14990729). From Human immunodeficiency virus type 1 group M subtype B (isolate BRU/LAI) (HIV-1).
   9138..9395    +  LTR            5' LTR (truncated): truncated 5' long terminal repeat (LTR) from HIV-1
   9545..9567    -  protein_bind   lac operator (fragment): The lac repressor binds to the lac operator to inhibit transcription in E. coli. This inhibition can be relieved by adding lactose or isopropyl-β-D-thiogalactopyranoside (IPTG). lac repressor encoded by lacI
   9571..9601    -  promoter       lac promoter: promoter for the E. coli lac operon
   9616..9637    -  protein_bind   CAP binding site: CAP binding activates transcription in the presence of cAMP. E. coli catabolite activator protein
   9650..9742    -  CDS            lacI (fragment): lac repressor; lacI; The lac repressor binds to the lac operator to inhibit transcription in E. coli. This inhibition can be relieved by adding lactose or isopropyl-β-D-thiogalactopyranoside (IPTG).
   9925..10513   -  rep_origin     ori: high-copy-number ColE1/pMB1/pBR322/pUC origin of replication
  10684..11544   -  CDS            AmpR: β-lactamase; bla; confers resistance to ampicillin, carbenicillin, and related antibiotics
  11545..11649   -  promoter       AmpR promoter: bla
  11697..11831   +  polyA_signal   SV40 poly(A) signal: SV40 polyadenylation signal
  11998..329     +  CDS            nef (fragment) (across the origin): NEF_HV1BR - Experimental evidence at protein level: Swiss-Prot protein existence level 1. Extracellular Nef protein targets CD4(+) T-lymphocytes for apoptosis by interacting with CXCR4 surface receptors (PubMed:14990729). From Human immunodeficiency virus type 1 group M subtype B (isolate BRU/LAI) (HIV-1).
>Addgene plasmid #229703 | pLViN-iRFP670-α-cateninA+ | addgene full sequence | sequence record 458289 | Addgene NGS Result
TGGAAGGGCTAATTCACTCCCAAAGAAGACAAGATATCCTTGATCTGTGGATCTACCACACACAAGGCTA
CTTCCCTGATTAGCAGAACTACACACCAGGGCCAGGGGTCAGATATCCACTGACCTTTGGATGGTGCTAC
AAGCTAGTACCAGTTGAGCCAGATAAGGTAGAAGAGGCCAATAAAGGAGAGAACACCAGCTTGTTACACC
CTGTGAGCCTGCATGGGATGGATGACCCGGAGAGAGAAGTGTTAGAGTGGAGGTTTGACAGCCGCCTAGC
ATTTCATCACGTGGCCCGAGAGCTGCATCCGGAGTACTTCAAGAACTGCTGATATCGAGCTTGCTACAAG
GGACTTTCCGCTGGGGACTTTCCAGGGAGGCGTGGCCTGGGCGGGACTGGGGAGTGGCGAGCCCTCAGAT
CCTGCATATAAGCAGCTGCTTTTTGCCTGTACTGGGTCTCTCTGGTTAGACCAGATCTGAGCCTGGGAGC
TCTCTGGCTAACTAGGGAACCCACTGCTTAAGCCTCAATAAAGCTTGCCTTGAGTGCTTCAAGTAGTGTG
TGCCCGTCTGTTGTGTGACTCTGGTAACTAGAGATCCCTCAGACCCTTTTAGTCAGTGTGGAAAATCTCT
AGCAGTGGCGCCCGAACAGGGACTTGAAAGCGAAAGGGAAACCAGAGGAGCTCTCTCGACGCAGGACTCG
GCTTGCTGAAGCGCGCACGGCAAGAGGCGAGGGGCGGCGACTGGTGAGTACGCCAAAAATTTTGACTAGC
GGAGGCTAGAAGGAGAGAGATGGGTGCGAGAGCGTCAGTATTAAGCGGGGGAGAATTAGATCGCGATGGG
AAAAAATTCGGTTAAGGCCAGGGGGAAAGAAAAAATATAAATTAAAACATATAGTATGGGCAAGCAGGGA
GCTAGAACGATTCGCAGTTAATCCTGGCCTGTTAGAAACATCAGAAGGCTGTAGACAAATACTGGGACAG
CTACAACCATCCCTTCAGACAGGATCAGAAGAACTTAGATCATTATATAATACAGTAGCAACCCTCTATT
GTGTGCATCAAAGGATAGAGATAAAAGACACCAAGGAAGCTTTAGACAAGATAGAGGAAGAGCAAAACAA
AAGTAAGACCACCGCACAGCAAGCGGCCGGCCGCTGATCTTCAGACCTGGAGGAGGAGATATGAGGGACA
ATTGGAGAAGTGAATTATATAAATATAAAGTAGTAAAAATTGAACCATTAGGAGTAGCACCCACCAAGGC
AAAGAGAAGAGTGGTGCAGAGAGAAAAAAGAGCAGTGGGAATAGGAGCTTTGTTCCTTGGGTTCTTGGGA
GCAGCAGGAAGCACTATGGGCGCAGCGTCAATGACGCTGACGGTACAGGCCAGACAATTATTGTCTGGTA
TAGTGCAGCAGCAGAACAATTTGCTGAGGGCTATTGAGGCGCAACAGCATCTGTTGCAACTCACAGTCTG
GGGCATCAAGCAGCTCCAGGCAAGAATCCTGGCTGTGGAAAGATACCTAAAGGATCAACAGCTCCTGGGG
ATTTGGGGTTGCTCTGGAAAACTCATTTGCACCACTGCTGTGCCTTGGAATGCTAGTTGGAGTAATAAAT
CTCTGGAACAGATTTGGAATCACACGACCTGGATGGAGTGGGACAGAGAAATTAACAATTACACAAGCTT
AATACACTCCTTAATTGAAGAATCGCAAAACCAGCAAGAAAAGAATGAACAAGAATTATTGGAATTAGAT
AAATGGGCAAGTTTGTGGAATTGGTTTAACATAACAAATTGGCTGTGGTATATAAAATTATTCATAATGA
TAGTAGGAGGCTTGGTAGGTTTAAGAATAGTTTTTGCTGTACTTTCTATAGTGAATAGAGTTAGGCAGGG
ATATTCACCATTATCGTTTCAGACCCACCTCCCAACCCCGAGGGGACCCGACAGGCCCGAAGGAATAGAA
GAAGAAGGTGGAGAGAGAGACAGAGACAGATCCATTCGATTAGTGAACGGATCTCGACGGTATCGCCTTT
AAAAGAAAAGGGGGGATTGGGGGGTACAGTGCAGGGGAAAGAATAGTAGACATAATAGCAACAGACATAC
AAACTAAAGAATTACAAAAACAAATTACAAAAATTCAAAATTTTCGGGTTTATTACAGGGACAGCAGAGA
TCCAGTTTATCGATAAGCTTGGGAGTTCCGCGTTACATAACTTACGGTAAATGGCCCGCCTGGCTGACCG
CCCAACGACCCCCGCCCATTGACGTCAATAATGACGTATGTTCCCATAGTAACGCCAATAGGGACTTTCC
ATTGACGTCAATGGGTGGAGTATTTACGGTAAACTGCCCACTTGGCAGTACATCAAGTGTATCATATGCC
AAGTACGCCCCCTATTGACGTCAATGACGGTAAATGGCCCGCCTGGCATTATGCCCAGTACATGACCTTA
TGGGACTTTCCTACTTGGCAGTACATCTACGTATTAGTCATCGCTATTACCATGGTGATGCGGTTTTGGC
AGTACATCAATGGGCGTGGATAGCGGTTTGACTCACGGGGATTTCCAAGTCTCCACCCCATTGACGTCAA
TGGGAGTTTGTTTTGGCACCAAAATCAACGGGACTTTCCAAAATGTCGTAACAACTCCGCCCCATTGACG
CAAATGGGCGGTAGGCGTGTACGGTGGGAGGTCTATATAAGCAGAGCTCGTTTAGTGAACCGTCAGATCG
CCTGGAGACGCCATCCACGCTGTTTTGACCTCCATAGAAGACACCGACTCTAGCTAGAGGATCCCCCGGG
CTGCAGGAATTCAGTGAACCGTCAGATCCGCTAGGCCACCATGGCGCGTAAGGTCGATCTCACCTCCTGC
GATCGCGAGCCGATCCACATCCCCGGCAGCATTCAGCCGTGCGGCTGCCTGCTAGCCTGCGACGCGCAGG
CGGTGCGGATCACGCGCATTACGGAAAATGCCGGCGCGTTCTTTGGACGCGAAACTCCGCGGGTCGGTGA
GCTACTCGCCGATTACTTCGGCGAGACCGAAGCCCATGCGCTGCGCAACGCACTGGCGCAGTCCTCCGAT
CCAAAGCGACCGGCGCTGATCTTCGGTTGGCGCGACGGCCTGACCGGCCGCACCTTCGACATCTCACTGC
ATCGCCATGACGGTACATCGATCATCGAGTTCGAGCCTGCGGCGGCCGAACAGGCCGACAATCCGCTGCG
GCTGACGCGGCAGATCATCGCGCGCACCAAAGAACTGAAGTCGCTCGAAGAGATGGCCGCACGGGTGCCG
CGCTATCTGCAGGCGATGCTCGGCTATCACCGCGTGATGTTGTACCGCTTCGCGGACGACGGCTCCGGGA
TGGTGATCGGCGAGGCGAAGCGCAGCGACCTCGAGAGCTTTCTCGGTCAGCACTTTCCGGCGTCGCTGGT
CCCGCAGCAGGCGCGGCTACTGTACTTGAAGAACGCGATCCGCGTGGTCTCGGATTCGCGCGGCATCAGC
AGCCGGATCGTGCCCGAGCACGACGCCTCCGGCGCCGCGCTCGATCTGTCGTTCGCGCACCTGCGCAGCA
TCTCGCCCTGCCATCTCGAATTTCTGCGGAACATGGGCGTCAGCGCCTCGATGTCGCTGTCGATCATCAT
TGACGGCACGCTATGGGGATTGATCATCTGTCATCATTACGAGCCGCGTGCCGTGCCGATGGCGCAGCGC
GTCGCGGCCGAAATGTTCGCCGACTTCTTATCGCTGCACTTCACCGCCGCCCACCACCAACCCGGACTCA
GATCTCGAGCTCATATGACTGCTGTCCATGCAGGCAACATAAACTTCAAGTGGGATCCTAAAAGTCTAGA
GATCAGGACTCTGGCAGTTGAGAGACTGTTGGAGCCTCTTGTTACACAGGTTACAACCCTTGTAAACACC
AATAGTAAAGGGCCCTCTAATAAGAAGAGAGGTCGTTCTAAGAAGGCCCATGTTTTGGCTGCATCTGTTG
AACAAGCAACTGAGAATTTCTTGGAGAAGGGGGATAAAATTGCGAAGGAGAGCCAGTTTCTCAAGGAGGA
GCTTGTGGCTGCTGTAGAAGATGTTCGAAAACAAGGTGATTTGATGAAGGCTGCTGCAGGAGAGTTCGCA
GATGATCCCTGCTCTTCTGTGAAGCGAGGCAACATGGTTCGGGCAGCTCGAGCTTTGCTCTCTGCTGTTA
CCCGGTTGCTGATTTTGGCTGACATGGCAGATGTCTACAAATTACTTGTTCAGCTGAAAGTTGTGGAAGA
TGGTATCTTGAAGTTGAGGAATGCTGGCAATGAACAAGACTTAGGAATCCAGTATAAAGCCCTAAAACCT
GAAGTGGATAAGCTGAACATTATGGCAGCCAAAAGACAACAGGAATTGAAAGATGTTGGCCATCGTGATC
AGATGGCTGCAGCTAGAGGAATCCTGCAGAAGAACGTTCCGATCCTCTATACTGCATCCCAGGCATGCCT
ACAGCACCCTGATGTCGCAGCCTATAAGGCCAACAGGGACCTGATATACAAGCAGCTGCAGCAGGCGGTC
ACAGGCATTTCCAATGCAGCCCAGGCCACTGCCTCAGACGATGCCTCACAGCACCAGGGTGGAGGAGGAG
GAGAACTGGCATATGCACTCAATAACTTTGACAAACAAATCATTGTGGACCCCTTGAGCTTCAGCGAGGA
GCGCTTTAGGCCTTCCCTGGAGGAGCGTCTGGAAAGCATCATTAGTGGGGCTGCCTTGATGGCCGACTCG
TCCTGCACGCGTGATGACCGTCGTGAGCGAATTGTGGCAGAGTGTAATGCTGTCCGCCAGGCCCTGCAGG
ACCTGCTTTCGGAGTACATGGGCAATGCTGGACGTAAAGAAAGAAGTGATGCACTCAATTCTGCAATAGA
TAAAATGACCAAGAAGACCAGGGACTTGCGTAGACAGCTCCGCAAAGCTGTCATGGACCACGTTTCAGAT
TCTTTCCTGGAAACCAATGTTCCACTTTTGGTATTGATTGAAGCTGCAAAGAATGGAAATGAGAAAGAAG
TTAAGGAGTATGCCCAAGTTTTCCGTGAACATGCCAACAAATTGATTGAGGTTGCCAACTTGGCCTGTTC
CATCTCAAATAATGAAGAAGGTGTAAAGCTTGTTCGAATGTCTGCAAGCCAGTTAGAAGCCCTCTGTCCT
CAGGTTATTAATGCTGCACTGGCTTTAGCAGCAAAACCACAGAGTAAACTGGCCCAAGAGAACATGGATC
TTTTTAAAGAACAATGGGAAAAACAAGTCCGTGTTCTCACAGATGCTGTCGATGACATTACTTCCATTGA
TGACTTCTTGGCTGTCTCAGAGAATCACATTTTGGAAGATGTGAACAAATGTGTCATTGCTCTCCAAGAG
AAGGATGTGGATGGCCTGGACCGCACAGCTGGTGCAATTCGAGGCCGGGCAGCCCGGGTCATTCACGTAG
TCACCTCAGAGATGGACAACTATGAGCCAGGAGTCTACACAGAGAAGGTTCTGGAAGCCACTAAGCTGCT
CTCCAACACAGTCATGCCACGTTTTACTGAGCAAGTAGAAGCAGCCGTGGAAGCCCTCAGCTCGGACCCT
GCCCAGCCCATGGATGAGAATGAGTTTATCGATGCTTCCCGCCTGGTATATGATGGCATCCGGGACATCA
GGAAAGCAGTGCTGATGATAAGGACCCCTGAGGAGTTGGATGACTCTGACTTTGAGACAGAAGATTTTGA
TGTCAGAAGCAGGACGAGCGTCCAGACAGAAGACGATCAGCTGATAGCTGGCCAGAGTGCCGGGAGTGGC
AGTGCTCAGCTTCCCCAGGAGCAAAAAGCGAAGATTGCGGAACAGGTGGCCAGCTTCCAGGAAGAAAAGA
GCAAGCTGGATGCTGAAGTGTCCAAATGGGACGACAGTGGCAATGACATCATTGTGCTGGCCAAGCAGAT
GTGCATGATTATGATGGAGATGACAGACTTTACCCGAGGTAAAGGACCACTCAAAAATACATCGGATGTC
ATCAGTGCTGCCAAGAAAATTGCTGAGGCAGGATCCAGGATGGACAAGCTTGGCCGCACCATTGCAGACC
ATTGCCCCGACTCGGCTTGCAAGCAGGACCTGCTGGCCTACCTGCAACGCATCGCCCTCTACTGCCACCA
GCTGAACATCTGCAGCAAGGTCAAGGCCGAGGTGCAGAATCTCGGCGGGGAGCTTGTTGTCTCTGGGGTG
GACAGCGCCATGTCCCTGATCCAGGCAGCCAAGAACTTGATGAATGCTGTGGTGCAGACAGTGAAGGCAT
CCTACGTCGCCTCTACCAAATACCAAAAGTCACAGGGTATGGCTTCCCTCAACCTTCCTGCTGTGTCATG
GAAGATGAAGGCACCAGAGAAAAAGCCATTGGTGAAGAGAGAGAAACAGGATGAGACACAGACCAAGATT
AAACGGGCATCTCAGAAGAAGCACGTGAACCCGGTGCAGGCCCTCAGCGAGTTCAAAGCTATGGACAGCA
TCTAATGCAGTCGACGGTACCGCGTTAACTAACTTAAGCTAGCAACGGTTTCCCTCTAGCGGGATCAATT
CCGCCCCCCCCCCCTAACGTTACTGGCCGAAGCCGCTTGGAATAAGGCCGGTGTGCGTTTGTCTATATGT
TATTTTCCACCATATTGCCGTCTTTTGGCAATGTGAGGGCCCGGAAACCTGGCCCTGTCTTCTTGACGAG
CATTCCTAGGGGTCTTTCCCCTCTCGCCAAAGGAATGCAAGGTCTGTTGAATGTCGTGAAGGAAGCAGTT
CCTCTGGAAGCTTCTTGAAGACAAACAACGTCTGTAGCGACCCTTTGCAGGCAGCGGAACCCCCCACCTG
GCGACAGGTGCCTCTGCGGCCAAAAGCCACGTGTATAAGATACACCTGCAAAGGCGGCACAACCCCAGTG
CCACGTTGTGAGTTGGATAGTTGTGGAAAGAGTCAAATGGCTCTCCTCAAGCGTATTCAACAAGGGGCTG
AAGGATGCCCAGAAGGTACCCCATTGTATGGGATCTGATCTGGGGCCTCGGTGCACATGCTTTACATGTG
TTTAGTCGAGGTTAAAAAAACGTCTAGGCCCCCCGAACCACGGGGACGTGGTTTTCCTTTGAAAAACACG
ATAATACCATGATTGAACAAGATGGATTGCACGCAGGTTCTCCGGCCGCTTGGGTGGAGAGGCTATTCGG
CTATGACTGGGCACAACAGACAATCGGCTGCTCTGATGCCGCCGTGTTCCGGCTGTCAGCGCAGGGGCGC
CCGGTTCTTTTTGTCAAGACCGACCTGTCCGGTGCCCTGAATGAACTGCAGGACGAGGCAGCGCGGCTAT
CGTGGCTGGCCACGACGGGCGTTCCTTGCGCAGCTGTGCTCGACGTTGTCACTGAAGCGGGAAGGGACTG
GCTGCTATTGGGCGAAGTGCCGGGGCAGGATCTCCTGTCATCTCACCTTGCTCCTGCCGAGAAAGTATCC
ATCATGGCTGATGCAATGCGGCGGCTGCATACGCTTGATCCGGCTACCTGCCCATTCGACCACCAAGCGA
AACATCGCATCGAGCGAGCACGTACTCGGATGGAAGCCGGTCTTGTCGATCAGGATGATCTGGACGAAGA
GCATCAGGGGCTCGCGCCAGCCGAACTGTTCGCCAGGCTCAAGGCGCGCATGCCCGACGGCGAGGATCTC
GTCGTGACCCATGGCGATGCCTGCTTGCCGAATATCATGGTGGAAAATGGCCGCTTTTCTGGATTCATCG
ACTGTGGCCGGCTGGGTGTGGCGGACCGCTATCAGGACATAGCGTTGGCTACCCGTGATATTGCTGAAGA
GCTTGGCGGCGAATGGGCTGACCGCTTCCTCGTGCTTTACGGTATCGCCGCTCCCGATTCGCAGCGCATC
GCCTTCTATCGCCTTCTTGACGAGTTCTTCTGACCCGGGCGGGGCGCGTCTGGAACAATCAACCTCTGGA
TTACAAAATTTGTGAAAGATTGACTGGTATTCTTAACTATGTTGCTCCTTTTACGCTATGTGGATACGCT
GCTTTAATGCCTTTGTATCATGCTATTGCTTCCCGTATGGCTTTCATTTTCTCCTCCTTGTATAAATCCT
GGTTGCTGTCTCTTTATGAGGAGTTGTGGCCCGTTGTCAGGCAACGTGGCGTGGTGTGCACTGTGTTTGC
TGACGCAACCCCCACTGGTTGGGGCATTGCCACCACCTGTCAGCTCCTTTCCGGGACTTTCGCTTTCCCC
CTCCCTATTGCCACGGCGGAACTCATCGCCGCCTGCCTTGCCCGCTGCTGGACAGGGGCTCGGCTGTTGG
GCACTGACAATTCCGTGGTGTTGTCGGGGAAGCTGACGTCCTTTCCATGGCTGCTCGCCTGTGTTGCCAC
CTGGATTCTGCGCGGGACGTCCTTCTGCTACGTCCCTTCGGCCCTCAATCCAGCGGACCTTCCTTCCCGC
GGCCTGCTGCCGGCTCTGCGGCCTCTTCCGCGTCTTCGCCTTCGCCCTCAGACGAGTCGGATCTCCCTTT
GGGCCGCCTCCCCGCCTGGAATTAATTCTGCAGTCGAGACCTAGAAAAACATGGAGCAATCACAAGTAGC
AATACAGCAGCTACCAATGCTGATTGTGCCTGGCTAGAAGCACAAGAGGAGGAGGAGGTGGGTTTTCCAG
TCACACCTCAGGTACCTTTAAGACCAATGACTTACAAGGCAGCTGTAGATCTTAGCCACTTTTTAAAAGA
AAAGAGGGGACTGGAAGGGCTAATTCACTCCCAACGAAGACAAGATATCCTTGATCTGTGGATCTACCAC
ACACAAGGCTACTTCCCTGATTAGCAGAACTACACACCAGGGCCAGGGGTCAGATATCCACTGACCTTTG
GATGGTGCTACAAGCTAGTACCAGTTGAGCCAGATAAGGTAGAAGAGGCCAATAAAGGAGAGAACACCAG
CTTGTTACACCCTGTGAGCCTGCATGGGATGGATGACCCGGAGAGAGAAGTGTTAGAGTGGAGGTTTGAC
AGCCGCCTAGCATTTCATCACGTGGCCCGAGAGCTGCATCCGGAGTACTTCAAGAACTGCTGATATCGAG
CTTGCTACAAGGGACTTTCCGCTGGGGACTTTCCAGGGAGGCGTGGCCTGGGCGGGACTGGGGAGTGGCG
AGCCCTCAGATCCTGCATATAAGCAGCTGCTTTTTGCCTGTACTGGGTCTCTCTGGTTAGACCAGATCTG
AGCCTGGGAGCTCTCTGGCTAACTAGGGAACCCACTGCTTAAGCCTCAATAAAGCTTGCCTTGAGTGCTT
CAAGTAGTGTGTGCCCGTCTGTTGTGTGACTCTGGTAACTAGAGATCCCTCAGACCCTTTTAGTCAGTGT
GGAAAATCTCTAGCAGTAGTAGTTCATGTCATCTTATTATTCAGTATTTATAACTTGCAAAGAAATGAAT
ATCAGAGAGTGAGAGGCCTTGACATTGCTAGCGTTTACCGTCGACCTCTAGCTAGAGCTTGGCGTAATCA
TGGTCATAGCTGTTTCCTGTGTGAAATTGTTATCCGCTCACAATTCCACACAACATACGAGCCGGAAGCA
TAAAGTGTAAAGCCTGGGGTGCCTAATGAGTGAGCTAACTCACATTAATTGCGTTGCGCTCACTGCCCGC
TTTCCAGTCGGGAAACCTGTCGTGCCAGCTGCATTAATGAATCGGCCAACGCGCGGGGAGAGGCGGTTTG
CGTATTGGGCGCTCTTCCGCTTCCTCGCTCACTGACTCGCTGCGCTCGGTCGTTCGGCTGCGGCGAGCGG
TATCAGCTCACTCAAAGGCGGTAATACGGTTATCCACAGAATCAGGGGATAACGCAGGAAAGAACATGTG
AGCAAAAGGCCAGCAAAAGGCCAGGAACCGTAAAAAGGCCGCGTTGCTGGCGTTTTTCCATAGGCTCCGC
CCCCCTGACGAGCATCACAAAAATCGACGCTCAAGTCAGAGGTGGCGAAACCCGACAGGACTATAAAGAT
ACCAGGCGTTTCCCCCTGGAAGCTCCCTCGTGCGCTCTCCTGTTCCGACCCTGCCGCTTACCGGATACCT
GTCCGCCTTTCTCCCTTCGGGAAGCGTGGCGCTTTCTCATAGCTCACGCTGTAGGTATCTCAGTTCGGTG
TAGGTCGTTCGCTCCAAGCTGGGCTGTGTGCACGAACCCCCCGTTCAGCCCGACCGCTGCGCCTTATCCG
GTAACTATCGTCTTGAGTCCAACCCGGTAAGACACGACTTATCGCCACTGGCAGCAGCCACTGGTAACAG
GATTAGCAGAGCGAGGTATGTAGGCGGTGCTACAGAGTTCTTGAAGTGGTGGCCTAACTACGGCTACACT
AGAAGAACAGTATTTGGTATCTGCGCTCTGCTGAAGCCAGTTACCTTCGGAAAAAGAGTTGGTAGCTCTT
GATCCGGCAAACAAACCACCGCTGGTAGCGGTGGTTTTTTTGTTTGCAAGCAGCAGATTACGCGCAGAAA
AAAAGGATCTCAAGAAGATCCTTTGATCTTTTCTACGGGGTCTGACGCTCAGTGGAACGAAAACTCACGT
TAAGGGATTTTGGTCATGAGATTATCAAAAAGGATCTTCACCTAGATCCTTTTAAATTAAAAATGAAGTT
TTAAATCAATCTAAAGTATATATGAGTAAACTTGGTCTGACAGTTACCAATGCTTAATCAGTGAGGCACC
TATCTCAGCGATCTGTCTATTTCGTTCATCCATAGTTGCCTGACTCCCCGTCGTGTAGATAACTACGATA
CGGGAGGGCTTACCATCTGGCCCCAGTGCTGCAATGATACCGCGAGACCCACGCTCACCGGCTCCAGATT
TATCAGCAATAAACCAGCCAGCCGGAAGGGCCGAGCGCAGAAGTGGTCCTGCAACTTTATCCGCCTCCAT
CCAGTCTATTAATTGTTGCCGGGAAGCTAGAGTAAGTAGTTCGCCAGTTAATAGTTTGCGCAACGTTGTT
GCCATTGCTACAGGCATCGTGGTGTCACGCTCGTCGTTTGGTATGGCTTCATTCAGCTCCGGTTCCCAAC
GATCAAGGCGAGTTACATGATCCCCCATGTTGTGCAAAAAAGCGGTTAGCTCCTTCGGTCCTCCGATCGT
TGTCAGAAGTAAGTTGGCCGCAGTGTTATCACTCATGGTTATGGCAGCACTGCATAATTCTCTTACTGTC
ATGCCATCCGTAAGATGCTTTTCTGTGACTGGTGAGTACTCAACCAAGTCATTCTGAGAATAGTGTATGC
GGCGACCGAGTTGCTCTTGCCCGGCGTCAATACGGGATAATACCGCGCCACATAGCAGAACTTTAAAAGT
GCTCATCATTGGAAAACGTTCTTCGGGGCGAAAACTCTCAAGGATCTTACCGCTGTTGAGATCCAGTTCG
ATGTAACCCACTCGTGCACCCAACTGATCTTCAGCATCTTTTACTTTCACCAGCGTTTCTGGGTGAGCAA
AAACAGGAAGGCAAAATGCCGCAAAAAAGGGAATAAGGGCGACACGGAAATGTTGAATACTCATACTCTT
CCTTTTTCAATATTATTGAAGCATTTATCAGGGTTATTGTCTCATGAGCGGATACATATTTGAATGTATT
TAGAAAAATAAACAAATAGGGGTTCCGCGCACATTTCCCCGAAAAGTGCCACCTGACGTCGACGGATCGG
GAGATCAACTTGTTTATTGCAGCTTATAATGGTTACAAATAAAGCAATAGCATCACAAATTTCACAAATA
AAGCATTTTTTTCACTGCATTCTAGTTGTGGTTTGTCCAAACTCATCAATGTATCTTATCATGTCTGGAT
CAACTGGATAACTCAAGCTAACCAAAATCATCCCAAACTTCCCACCCCATACCCTATTACCACTGCCAAT
TACCTGTGGTTTCATTTACTCTAAACCTGTGATTCCTCTGAATTATTTTCATTTTAAAGAAATTGTATTT
GTTAAATATGTACTACAAACTTAGTAGT
